Addgene plasmid #209639: p-G4PID-HA
Purpose: Expression G4PID-HA in mammalian cells
Depositing lab: Xiang Zhou. Depositing organization: Wuhan University. Publication: Identification of G-quadruplex-interacting proteins in living cells using an artificial G4-targeting biotin ligase. Lu Z, Xie S, Su H, Han S, Huang H, Zhou X. Nucleic Acids Res. 2024 Mar 7:gkae126. doi: 10.1093/nar/gkae126. PubMed 38452210.
Backbone
  Vector backbone: pET-24b(+)
  Vector type: Mammalian Expression
Growth in bacteria
  Bacterial resistance: Kanamycin, 50 μg/mL
  Growth temperature: 37°C
  Growth strain: DH5alpha
  Copy number: Unknown
Gene/Insert
  Gene/Insert name: G4PID (alt name: RHAU)
  Species: H. sapiens (human)
  Entrez Gene: DHX36 (a.k.a. DDX36, G4R1, MLEL1, RHAU)
Terms and licenses: Academic/Nonprofit Terms; Industry Terms: Not Available to Industry
How to cite: p-G4PID-HA was a gift from Xiang Zhou (Addgene plasmid # 209639 ; http://n2t.net/addgene:209639 ; RRID:Addgene_209639)
