[The description below was written by a language model from this plasmid's Addgene catalogue record and pLannotate feature annotations shown in this document.]
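Description:
p-G4PID-HA is a 4.9 kb mammalian expression plasmid for producing G4PID, an artificial G-quadruplex-targeting biotin ligase, with an HA epitope tag. The catalogue lists the backbone as pET-24b(+), but the annotated sequence does not look like a bacterial T7 expression vector. It carries a CMV enhancer/promoter, an SV40 polyadenylation signal and a dual-promoter NeoR/KanR cassette, an arrangement typical of a CMV-driven mammalian vector, so the backbone entry should be treated with caution. Propagation in E. coli relies on a high-copy ColE1/pUC-type origin and kanamycin selection. The Tn5 aminoglycoside phosphotransferase gene is preceded by both a bacterial (bla) promoter and the SV40 enhancer/early promoter and followed by the HSV TK poly(A) signal, so it could also support G418 selection in mammalian cells. An f1 origin is present as well. Short matches to ble and the bGH poly(A) signal are only fragments.

Downstream of the CMV promoter, the feature table shows a short HA tag segment (annotated as a fragment of 3xHA), then an unannotated stretch of about 140 nt, the miniTurbo coding sequence, and a small fragment matching SV40 large T antigen, which may represent a nuclear localisation signal, before the SV40 poly(A) signal. The record names the insert as G4PID, derived from human DHX36 (RHAU), a G-quadruplex-binding helicase. The RHAU-derived portion is not annotated, and the gap before miniTurbo is the likely place for it, although the record does not confirm this. Fusing a G4-recognising element to miniTurbo, an engineered high-activity biotin ligase, directs proximity biotinylation to proteins near G-quadruplex structures. The construct is used to identify G-quadruplex-interacting proteins in living cells, with the HA tag allowing detection of the fusion protein.
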