Features (pLannotate 1.2.2; 14 found; start..end, strand, type, name):
     61..364     +  enhancer       CMV enhancer: human cytomegalovirus immediate early enhancer
    365..568     +  promoter       CMV promoter: human cytomegalovirus (CMV) immediate early promoter
    604..630     +  CDS            3xHA (fragment): three tandem HA epitope tags
    769..1539    +  CDS            miniTurbo: N-terminally truncated mutant of the E. coli biotin ligase BioID engineered for improved catalytic efficiency (Branon et al., 2018)
   1582..1665    +  CDS            large T antigen (fragment): large T antigen from SV40 (simian virus 40)
   1688..1809    +  polyA_signal   SV40 poly(A) signal: SV40 polyadenylation signal
   1843..2271    -  rep_origin     f1 ori (sequence partly withheld): f1 bacteriophage origin of replication; arrow indicates direction of (+) strand synthesis
   2298..2402    +  promoter       AmpR promoter: bla
   2404..2761    +  promoter       SV40 promoter: SV40 enhancer and early promoter
   2796..3590    +  CDS            NeoR/KanR: aminoglycoside phosphotransferase from Tn5; aph(3')-II (or nptII); confers resistance to neomycin, kanamycin, and G418 (Geneticin®)
   3611..3763    +  CDS            ble (fragment): BLE_KLEPN - Experimental evidence at protein level: Swiss-Prot protein existence level 1. Binding protein with a strong affinity to the bleomycin family of antibiotics. Binds to CL990; an antimitotic-antibiotic compound. From Klebsiella pneumoniae.
   3822..3869    +  polyA_signal   HSV TK poly(A) signal: herpes simplex virus thymidine kinase polyadenylation signal (Cole and Stacy, 1985)
   3960..3976    -  polyA_signal   bGH poly(A) signal (fragment): bovine growth hormone polyadenylation signal
   4198..4786    +  rep_origin     ori: high-copy-number ColE1/pMB1/pBR322/pUC origin of replication
>Addgene plasmid #209639 | p-G4PID-HA | addgene full sequence | sequence record 427418 | Addgene NGS Result
TAGTTATTAATAGTAATCAATTACGGGGTCATTAGTTCATAGCCCATATATGGAGTTCCGCGTTACATAA
CTTACGGTAAATGGCCCGCCTGGCTGACCGCCCAACGACCCCCGCCCATTGACGTCAATAATGACGTATG
TTCCCATAGTAACGCCAATAGGGACTTTCCATTGACGTCAATGGGTGGAGTATTTACGGTAAACTGCCCA
CTTGGCAGTACATCAAGTGTATCATATGCCAAGTACGCCCCCTATTGACGTCAATGACGGTAAATGGCCC
GCCTGGCATTATGCCCAGTACATGACCTTATGGGACTTTCCTACTTGGCAGTACATCTACGTATTAGTCA
TCGCTATTACCATGGTGATGCGGTTTTGGCAGTACATCAATGGGCGTGGATAGCGGTTTGACTCACGGGG
ATTTCCAAGTCTCCACCCCATTGACGTCAATGGGAGTTTGTTTTGGCACCAAAATCAACGGGACTTTCCA
AAATGTCGTAACAACTCCGCCCCATTGACGCAAATGGGCGGTAGGCGTGTACGGTGGGAGGTCTATATAA
GCAGAGCTGGTTTAGTGAACCGTCAGATCCGCTAGCCACCATGTACCCATACGATGTTCCAGATTACGCT
AGATCTGCCACCATGCATCCTGGCCATCTCAAAGGCCGTGAAATCGGCATGTGGTACGCTAAGAAACAGG
GTCAGAAAAACAAAGGCACGGGAAGCGGCGCAGGCACCGGCAGCGGTGCGGGTACCGGCTCCGGCGCAAT
CCCGCTGCTGAACGCTAAACAGATTCTGGGACAGCTGGACGGCGGGAGCGTGGCAGTCCTGCCTGTGGTC
GACTCCACCAATCAGTACCTGCTGGATCGAATCGGCGAGCTGAAGAGTGGGGATGCTTGCATTGCAGAAT
ATCAGCAGGCAGGGAGAGGAAGCAGAGGGAGGAAATGGTTCTCTCCTTTTGGAGCTAACCTGTACCTGAG
TATGTTTTGGCGCCTGAAGCGGGGACCAGCAGCAATCGGCCTGGGCCCGGTCATCGGAATTGTCATGGCA
GAAGCGCTGCGAAAGCTGGGAGCAGACAAGGTGCGAGTCAAATGGCCCAATGACCTGTATCTGCAGGATA
GAAAGCTGGCAGGCATCCTGGTGGAGCTGGCCGGAATAACAGGCGATGCTGCACAGATCGTCATTGGCGC
CGGGATTAACGTGGCTATGAGGCGCGTGGAGGAAAGCGTGGTCAATCAGGGCTGGATCACACTGCAGGAA
GCAGGGATTAACCTGGACAGGAATACTCTGGCCGCTATGCTGATCCGAGAGCTGCGGGCAGCCCTGGAAC
TGTTCGAGCAGGAAGGCCTGGCTCCATATCTGTCACGGTGGGAGAAGCTGGATAACTTCATCAATAGACC
CGTGAAGCTGATCATTGGGGACAAAGAGATTTTCGGGATTAGCCGGGGGATTGATAAACAGGGAGCCCTG
CTGCTGGAACAGGACGGAGTTATCAAACCCTGGATGGGCGGAGAAATCAGTCTGCGGTCTGCCGAAAAGT
AAGAATTCTGCAGGTCGAGCATGCATGCGGCCGCGACTCTAGATCATAATCAGCCATACCACATTTGTAG
AGGTTTTACTTGCTTTAAAAAACCTCCCACACCTCCCCCTGAACCTGAAACATAAAATGAATGCAATTGT
TGTTGTTAACTTGTTTATTGCAGCTTATAATGGTTACAAATAAAGCAATAGCATCACAAATTTCACAAAT
AAAGCATTTTTTTCACTGCATTCTAGTTGTGGTTTGTCCAAACTCATCAATGTATCTTAAGGCGTAAATT
GTAAGCGTTAATATTTTGTTAAAATTCGCGTTAAATTTTTGTTAAATCAGCTCATTTTTTAACCAATAGG
CCGAAATCGGCAAAATCCCTTATAAATCAAAAGAATAGACCGAGATAGGGT
[37 nt withheld, positions 1942-1978]
AAAGAACGTGGACTCCAACGTCAAAGG
[49 nt withheld, positions 2006-2054]
T
[91 nt withheld, positions 2056-2146]
G
[124 nt withheld, positions 2148-2271]
CAGGTGGCACTTTTCGGGGAAATGTGCGCGGAACCCCTATTTGTTTATTTTTCTAAATACATTCAAATAT
GTATCCGCTCATGAGACAATAACCCTGATAAATGCTTCAATAATATTGAAAAAGGAAGAGTCCTGAGGCG
GAAAGAACCAGCTGTGGAATGTGTGTCAGTTAGGGTGTGGAAAGTCCCCAGGCTCCCCAGCAGGCAGAAG
TATGCAAAGCATGCATCTCAATTAGTCAGCAACCAGGTGTGGAAAGTCCCCAGGCTCCCCAGCAGGCAGA
AGTATGCAAAGCATGCATCTCAATTAGTCAGCAACCATAGTCCCGCCCCTAACTCCGCCCATCCCGCCCC
TAACTCCGCCCAGTTCCGCCCATTCTCCGCCCCATGGCTGACTAATTTTTTTTATTTATGCAGAGGCCGA
GGCCGCCTCGGCCTCTGAGCTATTCCAGAAGTAGTGAGGAGGCTTTTTTGGAGGCCTAGGCTTTTGCAAA
GATCGATCAAGAGACAGGATGAGGATCGTTTCGCATGATTGAACAAGATGGATTGCACGCAGGTTCTCCG
GCCGCTTGGGTGGAGAGGCTATTCGGCTATGACTGGGCACAACAGACAATCGGCTGCTCTGATGCCGCCG
TGTTCCGGCTGTCAGCGCAGGGGCGCCCGGTTCTTTTTGTCAAGACCGACCTGTCCGGTGCCCTGAATGA
ACTGCAAGACGAGGCAGCGCGGCTATCGTGGCTGGCCACGACGGGCGTTCCTTGCGCAGCTGTGCTCGAC
GTTGTCACTGAAGCGGGAAGGGACTGGCTGCTATTGGGCGAAGTGCCGGGGCAGGATCTCCTGTCATCTC
ACCTTGCTCCTGCCGAGAAAGTATCCATCATGGCTGATGCAATGCGGCGGCTGCATACGCTTGATCCGGC
TACCTGCCCATTCGACCACCAAGCGAAACATCGCATCGAGCGAGCACGTACTCGGATGGAAGCCGGTCTT
GTCGATCAGGATGATCTGGACGAAGAGCATCAGGGGCTCGCGCCAGCCGAACTGTTCGCCAGGCTCAAGG
CGAGCATGCCCGACGGCGAGGATCTCGTCGTGACCCATGGCGATGCCTGCTTGCCGAATATCATGGTGGA
AAATGGCCGCTTTTCTGGATTCATCGACTGTGGCCGGCTGGGTGTGGCGGACCGCTATCAGGACATAGCG
TTGGCTACCCGTGATATTGCTGAAGAGCTTGGCGGCGAATGGGCTGACCGCTTCCTCGTGCTTTACGGTA
TCGCCGCTCCCGATTCGCAGCGCATCGCCTTCTATCGCCTTCTTGACGAGTTCTTCTGAGCGGGACTCTG
GGGTTCGAAATGACCGACCAAGCGACGCCCAACCTGCCATCACGAGATTTCGATTCCACCGCCGCCTTCT
ATGAAAGGTTGGGCTTCGGAATCGTTTTCCGGGACGCCGGCTGGATGATCCTCCAGCGCGGGGATCTCAT
GCTGGAGTTCTTCGCCCACCCTAGGGGGAGGCTAACTGAAACACGGAAGGAGACAATACCGGAAGGAACC
CGCGCTATGACGGCAATAAAAAGACAGAATAAAACGCACGGTGTTGGGTCGTTTGTTCATAAACGCGGGG
TTCGGTCCCAGGGCTGGCACTCTGTCGATACCCCACCGAGACCCCATTGGGGCCAATACGCCCGCGTTTC
TTCCTTTTCCCCACCCCACCCCCCAAGTTCGGGTGAAGGCCCAGGGCTCGCAGCCAACGTCGGGGCGGCA
GGCCCTGCCATAGCCTCAGGTTACTCATATATACTTTAGATTGATTTAAAACTTCATTTTTAATTTAAAA
GGATCTAGGTGAAGATCCTTTTTGATAATCTCATGACCAAAATCCCTTAACGTGAGTTTTCGTTCCACTG
AGCGTCAGACCCCGTAGAAAAGATCAAAGGATCTTCTTGAGATCCTTTTTTTCTGCGCGTAATCTGCTGC
TTGCAAACAAAAAAACCACCGCTACCAGCGGTGGTTTGTTTGCCGGATCAAGAGCTACCAACTCTTTTTC
CGAAGGTAACTGGCTTCAGCAGAGCGCAGATACCAAATACTGTTCTTCTAGTGTAGCCGTAGTTAGGCCA
CCACTTCAAGAACTCTGTAGCACCGCCTACATACCTCGCTCTGCTAATCCTGTTACCAGTGGCTGCTGCC
AGTGGCGATAAGTCGTGTCTTACCGGGTTGGACTCAAGACGATAGTTACCGGATAAGGCGCAGCGGTCGG
GCTGAACGGGGGGTTCGTGCACACAGCCCAGCTTGGAGCGAACGACCTACACCGAACTGAGATACCTACA
GCGTGAGCTATGAGAAAGCGCCACGCTTCCCGAAGGGAGAAAGGCGGACAGGTATCCGGTAAGCGGCAGG
GTCGGAACAGGAGAGCGCACGAGGGAGCTTCCAGGGGGAAACGCCTGGTATCTTTATAGTCCTGTCGGGT
TTCGCCACCTCTGACTTGAGCGTCGATTTTTGTGATGCTCGTCAGGGGGGCGGAGCCTATGGAAAAACGC
CAGCAACGCGGCCTTTTTACGGTTCCTGGCCTTTTGCTGGCCTTTTGCTCACATGTTCTTTCCTGCGTTA
TCCCCTGATTCTGTGGATAACCGTATTACCGCCATGCAT
